Addgene plasmid #92420: pmCitrine_N1
Purpose: Empty backbone for C-terminal fusion of mCitrine
Depositing lab: Geert van den Bogaart. Depositing organization: Radboud University Nijmegen Medical Centre. Publication: Fluorescence lifetime imaging microscopy reveals rerouting of SNARE trafficking driving dendritic cell activation. Verboogen DRJ, Gonzalez Mancha N, Ter Beest M, van den Bogaart G. Elife. 2017 May 19;6. pii: e23525. doi: 10.7554/eLife.23525. PubMed 28524818.
Backbone
  Vector backbone: pEGFP-N1 series
  Backbone manufacturer: CloneTech
  Modifications to backbone: Replaced the GFP for synthetic mCitrine
  Vector type: Mammalian Expression
Growth in bacteria
  Bacterial resistance: Kanamycin, 50 μg/mL
  Growth temperature: 37°C
  Growth strain: DH5alpha
  Copy number: High Copy
Gene/Insert
  Gene/Insert name: mCitrine (alt name: monomeric YFP analog citrine)
  Species: Synthetic
  Promoter: CMV
  Tag / fusion protein: mCitrine (C terminal on backbone)
  Cloning method: Restriction Enzyme; 5′ cloning site BamHI (not destroyed); 3′ cloning site NotI (not destroyed)
  Sequencing primers: 5′ TAACAACTCCGCCCCATT; 3′ GTCCAGCTCGACCAGGATGGG
Terms and licenses: Academic/Nonprofit Terms; Industry Terms: Not Available to Industry
How to cite: pmCitrine_N1 was a gift from Geert van den Bogaart (Addgene plasmid # 92420 ; http://n2t.net/addgene:92420 ; RRID:Addgene_92420)
