[The description below was written by a language model from this plasmid's Addgene catalogue record and pLannotate feature annotations shown in this document.]
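Description:
pmCitrine_N1 is a 4.7 kb mammalian expression vector built on the pEGFP-N1 series backbone, in which the original GFP coding sequence has been replaced by a synthetic mCitrine gene inserted between BamHI and NotI sites that both remain intact. It is an empty backbone: no gene of interest is present, and it is meant to receive an open reading frame so that the encoded protein carries mCitrine at its C-terminus. mCitrine is a monomeric, constitutively fluorescent yellow protein derived from Aequorea victoria GFP.

The expression cassette consists of the human cytomegalovirus immediate early enhancer and promoter, followed by a multiple cloning site, the mCitrine coding sequence and an SV40 polyadenylation signal. A coding sequence cloned in frame into the multiple cloning site, without its stop codon, is therefore transcribed from CMV as a fusion with mCitrine downstream. Selection relies on a single NeoR/KanR gene (Tn5 aminoglycoside phosphotransferase) driven by tandem promoters: a bacterial bla-type promoter gives kanamycin resistance in E. coli, while the SV40 enhancer/early promoter, together with the HSV TK polyadenylation signal, allows G418 selection of stably transfected mammalian cells. A high-copy ColE1/pUC-type origin supports propagation in bacteria, and an f1 origin permits single-stranded DNA production. The short large T antigen, ble and bGH poly(A) fragments in the annotation are probably partial matches to backbone sequence rather than functional elements.

The associated work used fluorescence lifetime imaging to study SNARE trafficking in dendritic cells, which fits use of this vector for making yellow fluorescent fusion proteins for live-cell localisation and FRET-type imaging experiments.
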