Features (pLannotate 1.2.2; 14 found; start..end, strand, type, name):
     61..364     +  enhancer       CMV enhancer: human cytomegalovirus immediate early enhancer
    365..568     +  promoter       CMV promoter: human cytomegalovirus (CMV) immediate early promoter
    609..665     +  misc_feature   MCS: multiple cloning site
    679..1395    +  CDS            mCitrine: mCitrine is a basic (constitutively fluorescent) yellow fluorescent protein published in 2001, derived from Aequorea victoria.
   1414..1497    +  CDS            large T antigen (fragment): large T antigen from SV40 (simian virus 40)
   1520..1641    +  polyA_signal   SV40 poly(A) signal: SV40 polyadenylation signal
   1675..2103    -  rep_origin     f1 ori (sequence partly withheld): f1 bacteriophage origin of replication; arrow indicates direction of (+) strand synthesis
   2130..2234    +  promoter       AmpR promoter: bla
   2236..2593    +  promoter       SV40 promoter: SV40 enhancer and early promoter
   2628..3422    +  CDS            NeoR/KanR: aminoglycoside phosphotransferase from Tn5; aph(3')-II (or nptII); confers resistance to neomycin, kanamycin, and G418 (Geneticin®)
   3443..3595    +  CDS            ble (fragment): BLE_KLEPN - Experimental evidence at protein level: Swiss-Prot protein existence level 1. Binding protein with a strong affinity to the bleomycin family of antibiotics. Binds to CL990; an antimitotic-antibiotic compound. From Klebsiella pneumoniae.
   3654..3701    +  polyA_signal   HSV TK poly(A) signal: herpes simplex virus thymidine kinase polyadenylation signal (Cole and Stacy, 1985)
   3792..3808    -  polyA_signal   bGH poly(A) signal (fragment): bovine growth hormone polyadenylation signal
   4030..4618    +  rep_origin     ori: high-copy-number ColE1/pMB1/pBR322/pUC origin of replication
>Addgene plasmid #92420 | pmCitrine_N1 | addgene full sequence | sequence record 182515 | Addgene NGS Result
TAGTTATTAATAGTAATCAATTACGGGGTCATTAGTTCATAGCCCATATATGGAGTTCCGCGTTACATAA
CTTACGGTAAATGGCCCGCCTGGCTGACCGCCCAACGACCCCCGCCCATTGACGTCAATAATGACGTATG
TTCCCATAGTAACGCCAATAGGGACTTTCCATTGACGTCAATGGGTGGAGTATTTACGGTAAACTGCCCA
CTTGGCAGTACATCAAGTGTATCATATGCCAAGTACGCCCCCTATTGACGTCAATGACGGTAAATGGCCC
GCCTGGCATTATGCCCAGTACATGACCTTATGGGACTTTCCTACTTGGCAGTACATCTACGTATTAGTCA
TCGCTATTACCATGGTGATGCGGTTTTGGCAGTACATCAATGGGCGTGGATAGCGGTTTGACTCACGGGG
ATTTCCAAGTCTCCACCCCATTGACGTCAATGGGAGTTTGTTTTGGCACCAAAATCAACGGGACTTTCCA
AAATGTCGTAACAACTCCGCCCCATTGACGCAAATGGGCGGTAGGCGTGTACGGTGGGAGGTCTATATAA
GCAGAGCTGGTTTAGTGAACCGTCAGATCCGCTAGCGCTACCGGACTCAGATCTCGAGCTCAAGCTTCGA
ATTCTGCAGTCGACGGTACCGCGGGCCCGGGATCCACCCGTGGCCACCATGGTGAGCAAGGGCGAGGAGC
TGTTCACCGGCGTGGTGCCCATCCTGGTGGAGCTGGACGGCGACGTGAACGGCCACAAGTTCAGCGTGAG
CGGCGAGGGCGAGGGCGACGCCACCTACGGCAAGCTGACCCTGAAGTTCATCTGCACCACCGGCAAGCTG
CCCGTGCCCTGGCCCACCCTGGTGACCACCTTCGGCTACGGCCTGATGTGCTTCGCCCGCTACCCCGACC
ACATGAAGCAGCACGACTTCTTCAAGAGCGCCATGCCCGAGGGCTACGTGCAGGAGCGCACCATCTTCTT
CAAGGACGACGGCAACTACAAGACCCGCGCCGAGGTGAAGTTCGAGGGCGACACCCTGGTGAACCGCATC
GAGCTGAAGGGCATCGACTTCAAGGAGGACGGCAACATCCTGGGCCACAAGCTGGAGTACAACTACAACA
GCCACAACGTGTACATCATGGCCGACAAGCAGAAGAACGGCATCAAGGTGAACTTCAAGATCCGCCACAA
CATCGAGGACGGCAGCGTGCAGCTGGCCGACCACTACCAGCAGAACACCCCCATCGGCGACGGCCCCGTG
CTGCTGCCCGACAACCACTACCTGAGCTACCAGAGCAAGCTGAGCAAGGACCCCAACGAGAAGCGCGACC
ACATGGTGCTGCTGGAGTTCGTGACCGCCGCCGGCATCACCCTGGGCATGGACGAGCTGTACAAGTAAGC
GGCCGCGACTCTAGATCATAATCAGCCATACCACATTTGTAGAGGTTTTACTTGCTTTAAAAAACCTCCC
ACACCTCCCCCTGAACCTGAAACATAAAATGAATGCAATTGTTGTTGTTAACTTGTTTATTGCAGCTTAT
AATGGTTACAAATAAAGCAATAGCATCACAAATTTCACAAATAAAGCATTTTTTTCACTGCATTCTAGTT
GTGGTTTGTCCAAACTCATCAATGTATCTTAAGGCGTAAATTGTAAGCGTTAATATTTTGTTAAAATTCG
CGTTAAATTTTTGTTAAATCAGCTCATTTTTTAACCAATAGGCCGAAATCGGCAAAATCCCTTATAAATC
AAAAGAATAGACCGAGATAGGGT
[37 nt withheld, positions 1774-1810]
AAAGAACGTGGACTCCAACGTCAAAGG
[49 nt withheld, positions 1838-1886]
T
[91 nt withheld, positions 1888-1978]
G
[124 nt withheld, positions 1980-2103]
CAGGTGGCACTTTTCGGGGAAATGTGCGCGGAACCCCTATTTGTTTATTTTTCTAAATACATTCAAATAT
GTATCCGCTCATGAGACAATAACCCTGATAAATGCTTCAATAATATTGAAAAAGGAAGAGTCCTGAGGCG
GAAAGAACCAGCTGTGGAATGTGTGTCAGTTAGGGTGTGGAAAGTCCCCAGGCTCCCCAGCAGGCAGAAG
TATGCAAAGCATGCATCTCAATTAGTCAGCAACCAGGTGTGGAAAGTCCCCAGGCTCCCCAGCAGGCAGA
AGTATGCAAAGCATGCATCTCAATTAGTCAGCAACCATAGTCCCGCCCCTAACTCCGCCCATCCCGCCCC
TAACTCCGCCCAGTTCCGCCCATTCTCCGCCCCATGGCTGACTAATTTTTTTTATTTATGCAGAGGCCGA
GGCCGCCTCGGCCTCTGAGCTATTCCAGAAGTAGTGAGGAGGCTTTTTTGGAGGCCTAGGCTTTTGCAAA
GATCGATCAAGAGACAGGATGAGGATCGTTTCGCATGATTGAACAAGATGGATTGCACGCAGGTTCTCCG
GCCGCTTGGGTGGAGAGGCTATTCGGCTATGACTGGGCACAACAGACAATCGGCTGCTCTGATGCCGCCG
TGTTCCGGCTGTCAGCGCAGGGGCGCCCGGTTCTTTTTGTCAAGACCGACCTGTCCGGTGCCCTGAATGA
ACTGCAAGACGAGGCAGCGCGGCTATCGTGGCTGGCCACGACGGGCGTTCCTTGCGCAGCTGTGCTCGAC
GTTGTCACTGAAGCGGGAAGGGACTGGCTGCTATTGGGCGAAGTGCCGGGGCAGGATCTCCTGTCATCTC
ACCTTGCTCCTGCCGAGAAAGTATCCATCATGGCTGATGCAATGCGGCGGCTGCATACGCTTGATCCGGC
TACCTGCCCATTCGACCACCAAGCGAAACATCGCATCGAGCGAGCACGTACTCGGATGGAAGCCGGTCTT
GTCGATCAGGATGATCTGGACGAAGAGCATCAGGGGCTCGCGCCAGCCGAACTGTTCGCCAGGCTCAAGG
CGAGCATGCCCGACGGCGAGGATCTCGTCGTGACCCATGGCGATGCCTGCTTGCCGAATATCATGGTGGA
AAATGGCCGCTTTTCTGGATTCATCGACTGTGGCCGGCTGGGTGTGGCGGACCGCTATCAGGACATAGCG
TTGGCTACCCGTGATATTGCTGAAGAGCTTGGCGGCGAATGGGCTGACCGCTTCCTCGTGCTTTACGGTA
TCGCCGCTCCCGATTCGCAGCGCATCGCCTTCTATCGCCTTCTTGACGAGTTCTTCTGAGCGGGACTCTG
GGGTTCGAAATGACCGACCAAGCGACGCCCAACCTGCCATCACGAGATTTCGATTCCACCGCCGCCTTCT
ATGAAAGGTTGGGCTTCGGAATCGTTTTCCGGGACGCCGGCTGGATGATCCTCCAGCGCGGGGATCTCAT
GCTGGAGTTCTTCGCCCACCCTAGGGGGAGGCTAACTGAAACACGGAAGGAGACAATACCGGAAGGAACC
CGCGCTATGACGGCAATAAAAAGACAGAATAAAACGCACGGTGTTGGGTCGTTTGTTCATAAACGCGGGG
TTCGGTCCCAGGGCTGGCACTCTGTCGATACCCCACCGAGACCCCATTGGGGCCAATACGCCCGCGTTTC
TTCCTTTTCCCCACCCCACCCCCCAAGTTCGGGTGAAGGCCCAGGGCTCGCAGCCAACGTCGGGGCGGCA
GGCCCTGCCATAGCCTCAGGTTACTCATATATACTTTAGATTGATTTAAAACTTCATTTTTAATTTAAAA
GGATCTAGGTGAAGATCCTTTTTGATAATCTCATGACCAAAATCCCTTAACGTGAGTTTTCGTTCCACTG
AGCGTCAGACCCCGTAGAAAAGATCAAAGGATCTTCTTGAGATCCTTTTTTTCTGCGCGTAATCTGCTGC
TTGCAAACAAAAAAACCACCGCTACCAGCGGTGGTTTGTTTGCCGGATCAAGAGCTACCAACTCTTTTTC
CGAAGGTAACTGGCTTCAGCAGAGCGCAGATACCAAATACTGTTCTTCTAGTGTAGCCGTAGTTAGGCCA
CCACTTCAAGAACTCTGTAGCACCGCCTACATACCTCGCTCTGCTAATCCTGTTACCAGTGGCTGCTGCC
AGTGGCGATAAGTCGTGTCTTACCGGGTTGGACTCAAGACGATAGTTACCGGATAAGGCGCAGCGGTCGG
GCTGAACGGGGGGTTCGTGCACACAGCCCAGCTTGGAGCGAACGACCTACACCGAACTGAGATACCTACA
GCGTGAGCTATGAGAAAGCGCCACGCTTCCCGAAGGGAGAAAGGCGGACAGGTATCCGGTAAGCGGCAGG
GTCGGAACAGGAGAGCGCACGAGGGAGCTTCCAGGGGGAAACGCCTGGTATCTTTATAGTCCTGTCGGGT
TTCGCCACCTCTGACTTGAGCGTCGATTTTTGTGATGCTCGTCAGGGGGGCGGAGCCTATGGAAAAACGC
CAGCAACGCGGCCTTTTTACGGTTCCTGGCCTTTTGCTGGCCTTTTGCTCACATGTTCTTTCCTGCGTTA
TCCCCTGATTCTGTGGATAACCGTATTACCGCCATGCAT
